Addgene plasmid #61854: pVenus-N1 (804)
Purpose: (Empty Backbone) empty backbone for tagging proteins at the C-terminus with Venus
Depositing lab: Jonathon Pines. Depositing organization: Gurdon Institute.
Backbone
  Vector backbone: pEYFP-N1
  Backbone manufacturer: Clontech
  Vector type: Mammalian Expression
  Tag / fusion protein: Venus (C terminal on backbone)
Growth in bacteria
  Bacterial resistance: Kanamycin, 50 μg/mL
  Growth temperature: 37°C
  Growth strain: DH5alpha
  Copy number: High Copy
Gene/Insert
  Gene/Insert name: None
  Tag / fusion protein: Venus (C terminal on backbone)
Terms and licenses: Academic/Nonprofit Terms; Industry Terms: Not Available to Industry
Depositor comments: Exactly the same as pEYFP-N1 but with AgeI-BsrGI swapped for venus fragment containing the point mutations F46L/F64L/V68L/M153T/V163A/S175G compared to EYFP
How to cite: pVenus-N1 (804) was a gift from Jonathon Pines (Addgene plasmid # 61854 ; http://n2t.net/addgene:61854 ; RRID:Addgene_61854)
