[The description below was written by a language model from this plasmid's Addgene catalogue record and pLannotate feature annotations shown in this document.]
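Description:
pVenus-N1 (804) is an empty mammalian expression backbone of about 4.7 kb for tagging a protein of interest at its C-terminus with the yellow fluorescent protein Venus. It derives from Clontech's pEYFP-N1 and, according to the depositor, is identical to that vector except that the AgeI–BsrGI fragment carrying EYFP was replaced with a Venus fragment bearing the point mutations F46L, F64L, V68L, M153T, V163A and S175G relative to EYFP. Venus is a YFP variant noted for fast and efficient maturation, and the coding sequence here is mammalian codon-optimized.

The expression cassette consists of the human cytomegalovirus immediate early enhancer and promoter, a multiple cloning site, the Venus open reading frame and an SV40 polyadenylation signal. A gene cloned into the MCS in frame with Venus and without its own stop codon is expressed as a fusion with the fluorescent protein at its C-terminal end. No insert is present in the deposited plasmid.

Propagation in E. coli relies on a high-copy ColE1/pUC-type origin, and an f1 origin is also present for single-stranded DNA production. Selection uses a single NeoR/KanR (Tn5 aminoglycoside phosphotransferase) gene placed behind tandem promoters. A bacterial bla-type promoter gives kanamycin resistance in bacteria, while the SV40 enhancer/early promoter, with an HSV TK polyadenylation signal downstream, allows G418 selection of stably transfected mammalian cells. The short RSF ori, large T antigen, ble and bGH poly(A) fragments in the automated annotation are partial matches, probably to backbone remnants rather than functional elements. Typical use is live-cell imaging of protein localization and dynamics with Venus fusions.
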