Features (pLannotate 1.2.2; 15 found; start..end, strand, type, name):
      2..61      +  rep_origin     RSF ori (fragment): Plasmids containing the RSF 1030 origin of replication can be propagated in E. coli cells that contain additional plasmids with compatible origins.
    129..432     +  enhancer       CMV enhancer: human cytomegalovirus immediate early enhancer
    433..636     +  promoter       CMV promoter: human cytomegalovirus (CMV) immediate early promoter
    659..739     +  misc_feature   MCS: multiple cloning site
    747..1466    +  CDS            Venus: yellow fluorescent protein (YFP) with fast and efficient maturation (Nagai et al., 2002) mammalian codon-optimized
   1483..1566    +  CDS            large T antigen (fragment): large T antigen from SV40 (simian virus 40)
   1589..1710    +  polyA_signal   SV40 poly(A) signal: SV40 polyadenylation signal
   1744..2172    -  rep_origin     f1 ori (sequence partly withheld): f1 bacteriophage origin of replication; arrow indicates direction of (+) strand synthesis
   2199..2303    +  promoter       AmpR promoter: bla
   2305..2662    +  promoter       SV40 promoter: SV40 enhancer and early promoter
   2697..3491    +  CDS            NeoR/KanR: aminoglycoside phosphotransferase from Tn5; aph(3')-II (or nptII); confers resistance to neomycin, kanamycin, and G418 (Geneticin®)
   3512..3664    +  CDS            ble (fragment): BLE_KLEPN - Experimental evidence at protein level: Swiss-Prot protein existence level 1. Binding protein with a strong affinity to the bleomycin family of antibiotics. Binds to CL990; an antimitotic-antibiotic compound. From Klebsiella pneumoniae.
   3723..3770    +  polyA_signal   HSV TK poly(A) signal: herpes simplex virus thymidine kinase polyadenylation signal (Cole and Stacy, 1985)
   3861..3877    -  polyA_signal   bGH poly(A) signal (fragment): bovine growth hormone polyadenylation signal
   4099..4687    +  rep_origin     ori: high-copy-number ColE1/pMB1/pBR322/pUC origin of replication
>Addgene plasmid #61854 | pVenus-N1 (804) | addgene full sequence | sequence record 375257 | Addgene NGS Result
CTTTTGCTCACATGTTCTTTCCTGCGTTATCCCCTGATTCTGTGGATAACCGTATTACCGCCATGCATTA
GTTATTAATAGTAATCAATTACGGGGTCATTAGTTCATAGCCCATATATGGAGTTCCGCGTTACATAACT
TACGGTAAATGGCCCGCCTGGCTGACCGCCCAACGACCCCCGCCCATTGACGTCAATAATGACGTATGTT
CCCATAGTAACGCCAATAGGGACTTTCCATTGACGTCAATGGGTGGAGTATTTACGGTAAACTGCCCACT
TGGCAGTACATCAAGTGTATCATATGCCAAGTACGCCCCCTATTGACGTCAATGACGGTAAATGGCCCGC
CTGGCATTATGCCCAGTACATGACCTTATGGGACTTTCCTACTTGGCAGTACATCTACGTATTAGTCATC
GCTATTACCATGGTGATGCGGTTTTGGCAGTACATCAATGGGCGTGGATAGCGGTTTGACTCACGGGGAT
TTCCAAGTCTCCACCCCATTGACGTCAATGGGAGTTTGTTTTGGCACCAAAATCAACGGGACTTTCCAAA
ATGTCGTAACAACTCCGCCCCATTGACGCAAATGGGCGGTAGGCGTGTACGGTGGGAGGTCTATATAAGC
AGAGCTGGTTTAGTGAACCGTCAGATCCGCTAGCGCTACCGGACTCAGATCTCGAGCTCAAGCTTCGAAT
TCTGCAGTCGACGGTACCGCGGGCCCGGGATCCACCGGTCGCCACCATGGTGAGCAAGGGCGAGGAGCTG
TTCACCGGGGTGGTGCCCATCCTGGTCGAGCTGGACGGCGACGTAAACGGCCACAAGTTCAGCGTGTCCG
GCGAGGGCGAGGGCGATGCCACCTACGGCAAGCTGACCCTGAAGCTGATCTGCACCACCGGCAAGCTGCC
CGTGCCCTGGCCCACCCTCGTGACCACCCTGGGCTACGGCCTGCAGTGCTTCGCCCGCTACCCCGACCAC
ATGAAGCAGCACGACTTCTTCAAGTCCGCCATGCCCGAAGGCTACGTCCAGGAGCGCACCATCTTCTTCA
AGGACGACGGCAACTACAAGACCCGCGCCGAGGTGAAGTTCGAGGGCGACACCCTGGTGAACCGCATCGA
GCTGAAGGGCATCGACTTCAAGGAGGACGGCAACATCCTGGGGCACAAGCTGGAGTACAACTACAACAGC
CACAACGTCTATATCACCGCCGACAAGCAGAAGAACGGCATCAAGGCCAACTTCAAGATCCGCCACAACA
TCGAGGACGGCGGCGTGCAGCTCGCCGACCACTACCAGCAGAACACCCCCATCGGCGACGGCCCCGTGCT
GCTGCCCGACAACCACTACCTGAGCTACCAGTCCGCCCTGAGCAAAGACCCCAACGAGAAGCGCGATCAC
ATGGTCCTGCTGGAGTTCGTGACCGCCGCCGGGATCACTCTCGGCATGGACGAGCTGTACAAGTAAAGCG
GCCGCGACTCTAGATCATAATCAGCCATACCACATTTGTAGAGGTTTTACTTGCTTTAAAAAACCTCCCA
CACCTCCCCCTGAACCTGAAACATAAAATGAATGCAATTGTTGTTGTTAACTTGTTTATTGCAGCTTATA
ATGGTTACAAATAAAGCAATAGCATCACAAATTTCACAAATAAAGCATTTTTTTCACTGCATTCTAGTTG
TGGTTTGTCCAAACTCATCAATGTATCTTAAGGCGTAAATTGTAAGCGTTAATATTTTGTTAAAATTCGC
GTTAAATTTTTGTTAAATCAGCTCATTTTTTAACCAATAGGCCGAAATCGGCAAAATCCCTTATAAATCA
AAAGAATAGACCGAGATAGGGT
[37 nt withheld, positions 1843-1879]
AAAGAACGTGGACTCCAACGTCAAAGG
[49 nt withheld, positions 1907-1955]
T
[91 nt withheld, positions 1957-2047]
G
[124 nt withheld, positions 2049-2172]
CAGGTGGCACTTTTCGGGGAAATGTGCGCGGAACCCCTATTTGTTTATTTTTCTAAATACATTCAAATAT
GTATCCGCTCATGAGACAATAACCCTGATAAATGCTTCAATAATATTGAAAAAGGAAGAGTCCTGAGGCG
GAAAGAACCAGCTGTGGAATGTGTGTCAGTTAGGGTGTGGAAAGTCCCCAGGCTCCCCAGCAGGCAGAAG
TATGCAAAGCATGCATCTCAATTAGTCAGCAACCAGGTGTGGAAAGTCCCCAGGCTCCCCAGCAGGCAGA
AGTATGCAAAGCATGCATCTCAATTAGTCAGCAACCATAGTCCCGCCCCTAACTCCGCCCATCCCGCCCC
TAACTCCGCCCAGTTCCGCCCATTCTCCGCCCCATGGCTGACTAATTTTTTTTATTTATGCAGAGGCCGA
GGCCGCCTCGGCCTCTGAGCTATTCCAGAAGTAGTGAGGAGGCTTTTTTGGAGGCCTAGGCTTTTGCAAA
GATCGATCAAGAGACAGGATGAGGATCGTTTCGCATGATTGAACAAGATGGATTGCACGCAGGTTCTCCG
GCCGCTTGGGTGGAGAGGCTATTCGGCTATGACTGGGCACAACAGACAATCGGCTGCTCTGATGCCGCCG
TGTTCCGGCTGTCAGCGCAGGGGCGCCCGGTTCTTTTTGTCAAGACCGACCTGTCCGGTGCCCTGAATGA
ACTGCAAGACGAGGCAGCGCGGCTATCGTGGCTGGCCACGACGGGCGTTCCTTGCGCAGCTGTGCTCGAC
GTTGTCACTGAAGCGGGAAGGGACTGGCTGCTATTGGGCGAAGTGCCGGGGCAGGATCTCCTGTCATCTC
ACCTTGCTCCTGCCGAGAAAGTATCCATCATGGCTGATGCAATGCGGCGGCTGCATACGCTTGATCCGGC
TACCTGCCCATTCGACCACCAAGCGAAACATCGCATCGAGCGAGCACGTACTCGGATGGAAGCCGGTCTT
GTCGATCAGGATGATCTGGACGAAGAGCATCAGGGGCTCGCGCCAGCCGAACTGTTCGCCAGGCTCAAGG
CGAGCATGCCCGACGGCGAGGATCTCGTCGTGACCCATGGCGATGCCTGCTTGCCGAATATCATGGTGGA
AAATGGCCGCTTTTCTGGATTCATCGACTGTGGCCGGCTGGGTGTGGCGGACCGCTATCAGGACATAGCG
TTGGCTACCCGTGATATTGCTGAAGAGCTTGGCGGCGAATGGGCTGACCGCTTCCTCGTGCTTTACGGTA
TCGCCGCTCCCGATTCGCAGCGCATCGCCTTCTATCGCCTTCTTGACGAGTTCTTCTGAGCGGGACTCTG
GGGTTCGAAATGACCGACCAAGCGACGCCCAACCTGCCATCACGAGATTTCGATTCCACCGCCGCCTTCT
ATGAAAGGTTGGGCTTCGGAATCGTTTTCCGGGACGCCGGCTGGATGATCCTCCAGCGCGGGGATCTCAT
GCTGGAGTTCTTCGCCCACCCTAGGGGGAGGCTAACTGAAACACGGAAGGAGACAATACCGGAAGGAACC
CGCGCTATGACGGCAATAAAAAGACAGAATAAAACGCACGGTGTTGGGTCGTTTGTTCATAAACGCGGGG
TTCGGTCCCAGGGCTGGCACTCTGTCGATACCCCACCGAGACCCCATTGGGGCCAATACGCCCGCGTTTC
TTCCTTTTCCCCACCCCACCCCCCAAGTTCGGGTGAAGGCCCAGGGCTCGCAGCCAACGTCGGGGCGGCA
GGCCCTGCCATAGCCTCAGGTTACTCATATATACTTTAGATTGATTTAAAACTTCATTTTTAATTTAAAA
GGATCTAGGTGAAGATCCTTTTTGATAATCTCATGACCAAAATCCCTTAACGTGAGTTTTCGTTCCACTG
AGCGTCAGACCCCGTAGAAAAGATCAAAGGATCTTCTTGAGATCCTTTTTTTCTGCGCGTAATCTGCTGC
TTGCAAACAAAAAAACCACCGCTACCAGCGGTGGTTTGTTTGCCGGATCAAGAGCTACCAACTCTTTTTC
CGAAGGTAACTGGCTTCAGCAGAGCGCAGATACCAAATACTGTTCTTCTAGTGTAGCCGTAGTTAGGCCA
CCACTTCAAGAACTCTGTAGCACCGCCTACATACCTCGCTCTGCTAATCCTGTTACCAGTGGCTGCTGCC
AGTGGCGATAAGTCGTGTCTTACCGGGTTGGACTCAAGACGATAGTTACCGGATAAGGCGCAGCGGTCGG
GCTGAACGGGGGGTTCGTGCACACAGCCCAGCTTGGAGCGAACGACCTACACCGAACTGAGATACCTACA
GCGTGAGCTATGAGAAAGCGCCACGCTTCCCGAAGGGAGAAAGGCGGACAGGTATCCGGTAAGCGGCAGG
GTCGGAACAGGAGAGCGCACGAGGGAGCTTCCAGGGGGAAACGCCTGGTATCTTTATAGTCCTGTCGGGT
TTCGCCACCTCTGACTTGAGCGTCGATTTTTGTGATGCTCGTCAGGGGGGCGGAGCCTATGGAAAAACGC
CAGCAACGCGGCCTTTTTACGGTTCCTGGCCTTTTGCTGGC
