>Addgene plasmid #61854 | pVenus-N1 (804) | addgene partial sequence | sequence record 103836 | CMV-F 5'-CGCAAATGGGCGGTAGGCGTG-3'
CTATATAAGCAGAGCTGGTTTAGTGAACCGTCAGATCCGCTAGCGCTACCGGACTCAGATCTCGAGCTCA
AGCTTCGAATTCTGCAGTCGACGGTACCGCGGGCCCGGGATCCACCGGTCGCCACCATGGTGAGCAAGGG
CGAGGAGCTGTTCACCGGGGTGGTGCCCATCCTGGTCGAGCTGGACGGCGACGTAAACGGCCACAAGTTC
AGCGTGTCCGGCGAGGGCGAGGGCGATGCCACCTACGGCAAGCTGACCCTGAAGCTGATCTGCACCACCG
GCAAGCTGCCCGTGCCCTGGCCCACCCTCGTGACCACCCTGGGCTACGGCCTGCAGTGCTTCGCCCGCTA
CCCCGACCACATGAAGCAGCACGACTTCTTCAAGTCCGCCATGCCCGAAGGCTACGTCCAGGAGCGCACC
ATCTTCTTCAAGGACGACGGCAACTACAAGACCCGCGCCGAGGTGAAGTTCGAGGGCGACACCCTGGTGA
ACCGCATCGAGCTGAAGGGCATCGACTTCAAGGAGGACGGCAACATCCTGGGGCACAAGCTGGAGTACAA
CTACAACAGCCACAACGTCTATATCACCGCCGACAAGCAGAAGAACGGCATCAAGGCCAACTTCAAGATC
CGCCACAACATCGAGGACGGCGGCGTGCAGCTCGCCGACCACTACCAGCAGAACACCCCCATCGGCGACG
GCCCCGTGCTGCTGCCCGACAACCACTACCTGAGCTACCAGTCCGCCCTGAGCAAAGACCCCAACGAGAA
GCGCGATCACATGGTCCTGCTGGAGTTCGTGACCGCCGCCGGGATCACTCTCGGCATGGACGAGCTGTAC
AAGTAAAGCGGCCGCGACTCTAGATCATAATCAGCCATACCACATTTGTAGAGGTTTTACTTGCTTTAAA
AAACCTCCCACACCTCCCCCTGAACCTGAAACATAAAATGAATGCAATTGTTGTTGTTAACTTGTTTATT
GCAGCTTATAATGGTTACAAATAAAGCAATAGCATCACAAATTTCACAAATAAAGCATTTTT
